Addgene plasmid #107312: AAV-hSyn-mCherry-P2A-Cre-WPRE
Depositing lab: Hui Yang. Publication: In vivo simultaneous transcriptional activation of multiple genes in the brain using CRISPR-dCas9-activator transgenic mice. Zhou H, Liu J, Zhou C, Gao N, Rao Z, Li H, Hu X, Li C, Yao X, Shen X, Sun Y, Wei Y, Liu F, Ying W, Zhang J, Tang C, Zhang X, Xu H, Shi L, Cheng L, Huang P, Yang H. Nat Neurosci. 2018 Jan 15. pii: 10.1038/s41593-017-0060-6. doi: 10.1038/s41593-017-0060-6. PubMed 29335603.
Backbone
  Vector backbone: pAAV
  Vector type: Mammalian Expression, AAV
Growth in bacteria
  Bacterial resistance: Ampicillin, 100 μg/mL
  Growth temperature: 37°C
  Growth strain: NEB Stable
  Copy number: High Copy
Gene/Insert
  Gene/Insert name: hSyn-mCherry-P2A-Cre-WPRE
  Cloning method: Restriction Enzyme; 5′ cloning site unknown (unknown if destroyed); 3′ cloning site unknown (unknown if destroyed)
Terms and licenses: Academic/Nonprofit Terms; Industry Terms: Not Available to Industry
How to cite: AAV-hSyn-mCherry-P2A-Cre-WPRE was a gift from Hui Yang (Addgene plasmid # 107312 ; http://n2t.net/addgene:107312 ; RRID:Addgene_107312) For viral preps, please replace (Addgene plasmid # 107312) in the above sentence with: (Addgene viral prep # 107312-AAV1)
