[The description below was written by a language model from this plasmid's Addgene catalogue record, the feature table of its GenBank file and pLannotate feature annotations shown in this document.]
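Description:
AAV-hSyn-mCherry-P2A-Cre-WPRE is an adeno-associated virus transfer plasmid built on a pAAV backbone for neuron-targeted expression of Cre recombinase together with a red fluorescent marker. It is about 6.25 kb. In bacteria it is maintained by a high-copy ColE1/pUC-type origin and selected with ampicillin through the bla (AmpR) gene, and it also carries an f1 phage origin. The expression cassette lies between two AAV2 inverted terminal repeats, which are the cis elements needed for replication and packaging of the cassette into AAV particles when helper functions are supplied in trans. The depositor's map shows both ITRs as full length. The sequencing-derived annotation, which is about 10 nt shorter, detects only fragments of the left ITR; the record does not say whether this reflects a real difference in the plasmid or a sequencing artefact.

Within the ITRs, the human synapsin I promoter, which confers neuron-specific expression, drives a single open reading frame. This frame encodes mammalian codon-optimized mCherry, a P2A ribosome-skipping peptide, and Cre carrying an N-terminal SV40 nuclear localization signal and a C-terminal HA epitope tag. The P2A sequence causes mCherry and NLS-Cre-HA to be produced as separate polypeptides from one transcript, so red fluorescence marks the cells that express the recombinase. A WPRE downstream of the coding region enhances transcript stability and expression, and a bovine growth hormone polyadenylation signal terminates the message.

The construct is suited to delivering Cre to neurons to recombine loxP-flanked alleles or switch on Cre-dependent transgenes while labelling transduced cells. The associated publication concerns in vivo activation of multiple genes in the brain using CRISPR-dCas9-activator transgenic mice. The repository also lists a viral preparation in AAV serotype 1.
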