LOCUS       Exported 6251 bp ds-DNA circular SYN 18-JAN-2018
DEFINITION  synthetic circular DNA
ACCESSION   .
VERSION     .
KEYWORDS    .
SOURCE      synthetic DNA construct
  ORGANISM  synthetic DNA construct
REFERENCE   1 (bases 1 to 6251)
  AUTHORS   GN
  TITLE     Direct Submission
  JOURNAL   Exported Jan 25, 2018 from SnapGene 4.1.4 http://www.snapgene.com
FEATURES             Location/Qualifiers
     source          1..6251
                     /organism="synthetic DNA construct"
                     /mol_type="other DNA"
     repeat_region   1..141
                     /label=AAV2 ITR
                     /note="inverted terminal repeat of adeno-associated virus
                     serotype 2"
     repeat_region   1..141
                     /label=AAV2 ITR
                     /note="inverted terminal repeat of adeno-associated virus
                     serotype 2"
     misc_feature    169..644
                     /label=hSyn
     misc_feature    169..178
                     /label=Feature 16
     misc_feature    634..644
                     /label=Feature 17
     CDS             669..1376
                     /codon_start=1
                     /product="monomeric derivative of DsRed fluorescent protein
                     (Shaner et al., 2004)"
                     /label=mCherry
                     /note="mammalian codon-optimized"
                     /translation="MVSKGEEDNMAIIKEFMRFKVHMEGSVNGHEFEIEGEGEGRPYEG
                     TQTAKLKVTKGGPLPFAWDILSPQFMYGSKAYVKHPADIPDYLKLSFPEGFKWERVMNF
                     EDGGVVTVTQDSSLQDGEFIYKVKLRGTNFPSDGPVMQKKTMGWEASSERMYPEDGALK
                     GEIKQRLKLKDGGHYDAEVKTTYKAKKPVQLPGAYNVNIKLDITSHNEDYTIVEQYERA
                     EGRHSTGGMDELYK"
     misc_feature    669..689
                     /label=SH-132
     misc_feature    1357..1376
                     /label=SH 133
     CDS             1392..1448
                     /codon_start=1
                     /product="2A peptide from porcine teschovirus-1
                     polyprotein"
                     /label=P2A
                     /note="Eukaryotic ribosomes fail to insert a peptide bond
                     between the Gly and Pro residues, yielding separate
                     polypeptides."
                     /translation="ATNFSLLKQAGDVEENPGP"
     misc_feature    1449..2495
                     /label=cre
     CDS             1449..1469
                     /codon_start=1
                     /product="nuclear localization signal of SV40 large T
                     antigen"
                     /label=SV40 NLS
                     /translation="PKKKRKV"
     CDS             2496..2522
                     /codon_start=1
                     /product="HA (human influenza hemagglutinin) epitope tag"
                     /label=HA
                     /translation="YPYDVPDYA"
     misc_feature    2556..3144
                     /label=WPRE
     misc_feature    2556..3143
                     /label=WPRE
                     /note="woodchuck hepatitis virus posttranscriptional
                     regulatory element"
     CDS             complement(3027..3038)
                     /codon_start=1
                     /product="Factor Xa recognition and cleavage site"
                     /label=Factor Xa site
                     /translation="IEGR"
     misc_feature    3185..3410
                     /label=BGH polyA
     polyA_signal    3185..3409
                     /label=bGH poly(A) signal
                     /note="bovine growth hormone polyadenylation signal"
     misc_feature    3418..3431
                     /label=Forward Primer
     repeat_region   3514..3654
                     /label=AAV2 ITR
                     /note="inverted terminal repeat of adeno-associated virus
                     serotype 2"
     repeat_region   3514..3654
                     /label=AAV2 ITR
                     /note="inverted terminal repeat of adeno-associated virus
                     serotype 2"
     rep_origin      3729..4184
                     /direction=RIGHT
                     /label=f1 ori
                     /note="f1 bacteriophage origin of replication; arrow
                     indicates direction of (+) strand synthesis"
     promoter        4466..4570
                     /gene="bla"
                     /label=AmpR promoter
     CDS             4571..5431
                     /codon_start=1
                     /gene="bla"
                     /product="beta-lactamase"
                     /label=AmpR
                     /note="confers resistance to ampicillin, carbenicillin, and
                     related antibiotics"
                     /translation="MSIQHFRVALIPFFAAFCLPVFAHPETLVKVKDAEDQLGARVGYI
                     ELDLNSGKILESFRPEERFPMMSTFKVLLCGAVLSRIDAGQEQLGRRIHYSQNDLVEYS
                     PVTEKHLTDGMTVRELCSAAITMSDNTAANLLLTTIGGPKELTAFLHNMGDHVTRLDRW
                     EPELNEAIPNDERDTTMPVAMATTLRKLLTGELLTLASRQQLIDWMEADKVAGPLLRSA
                     LPAGWFIADKSGAGERGSRGIIAALGPDGKPSRIVVIYTTGSQATMDERNRQIAEIGAS
                     LIKHW"
     rep_origin      5602..6190
                     /direction=RIGHT
                     /label=ori
                     /note="high-copy-number ColE1/pMB1/pBR322/pUC origin of
                     replication"
ORIGIN
        1 cctgcaggca gctgcgcgct cgctcgctca ctgaggccgc ccgggcaaag cccgggcgtc
       61 gggcgacctt tggtcgcccg gcctcagtga gcgagcgagc gcgcagagag ggagtggcca
      121 actccatcac taggggttcc tgcggccgca atcgatttca tatgccggct gcagagggcc
      181 ctgcgtatga gtgcaagtgg gttttaggac caggatgagg cggggtgggg gtgcctacct
      241 gacgaccgac cccgacccac tggacaagca cccaaccccc attccccaaa ttgcgcatcc
      301 cctatcagag agggggaggg gaaacaggat gcggcgaggc gcgtgcgcac tgccagcttc
      361 agcaccgcgg acagtgcctt cgcccccgcc tggcggcgcg cgccaccgcc gcctcagcac
      421 tgaaggcgcg ctgacgtcac tcgccggtcc cccgcaaact ccccttcccg gccaccttgg
      481 tcgcgtccgc gccgccgccg gcccagccgg accgcaccac gcgaggcgcg agataggggg
      541 gcacgggcgc gaccatctgc gctgcggcgc cggcgactca gcgctgcctc agtctgcggt
      601 gggcagcgga ggagtcgtgt cgtgcctgag agcgcagtcg agaaatcacc tccgctgctc
      661 gcgccaccat ggtgagcaag ggcgaggagg ataacatggc catcatcaag gagttcatgc
      721 gcttcaaggt gcacatggag ggctccgtga acggccacga gttcgagatc gagggcgagg
      781 gcgagggccg cccctacgag ggcacccaga ccgccaagct gaaggtgacc aagggtggcc
      841 ccctgccctt cgcctgggac atcctgtccc ctcagttcat gtacggctcc aaggcctacg
      901 tgaagcaccc cgccgacatc cccgactact tgaagctgtc cttccccgag ggcttcaagt
      961 gggagcgcgt gatgaacttc gaggacggcg gcgtggtgac cgtgacccag gactcctccc
     1021 tgcaggacgg cgagttcatc tacaaggtga agctgcgcgg caccaacttc ccctccgacg
     1081 gccccgtaat gcagaagaag accatgggct gggaggcctc ctccgagcgg atgtaccccg
     1141 aggacggcgc cctgaagggc gagatcaagc agaggctgaa gctgaaggac ggcggccact
     1201 acgacgctga ggtcaagacc acctacaagg ccaagaagcc cgtgcagctg cccggcgcct
     1261 acaacgtcaa catcaagttg gacatcacct cccacaacga ggactacacc atcgtggaac
     1321 agtacgaacg cgccgagggc cgccactcca ccggcggcat ggacgagctg tacaaggcta
     1381 gcggaagcgg agccactaac ttctccctgt tgaaacaagc aggggatgtc gaagagaatc
     1441 ccgggccacc caagaagaag aggaaggtgt ccaatctcct gactgttcac cagaacctcc
     1501 ctgcgctgcc agtagatgcc actagcgatg aggtcaggaa aaatctcatg gatatgttta
     1561 gggatagaca ggcgttttct gaacacacct ggaaaatgct gcttagcgtg tgccgatcct
     1621 gggcagcctg gtgtaagctg aacaatcgca aatggttccc cgccgagccg gaggacgtgc
     1681 gcgattacct gctgtatctc caggcaagag ggctggctgt caagactatc cagcagcact
     1741 tgggccaact gaatatgctg catcgacgca gcgggctccc ccggcctagc gattcaaacg
     1801 cagtctccct tgttatgagg agaattagaa aggaaaacgt agatgcgggt gagagggcta
     1861 agcaggctct cgcttttgag cggactgatt tcgaccaggt cagatccctg atggagaaca
     1921 gcgatcggtg ccaggacatc aggaacctcg catttctggg aattgcatat aacacacttc
     1981 tgcgcatagc tgagatcgcc cggatcagag tgaaagacat cagtcgaacg gacggcggcc
     2041 ggatgcttat tcatattgga cgcacaaaga cattggtcag caccgctggc gttgaaaagg
     2101 ccttgtccct gggcgtaacg aagctggtgg aaagatggat ctcagtgtcc ggcgtggctg
     2161 acgaccctaa taattacttg ttctgtcgag tgagaaaaaa cggagtcgcc gcgccctctg
     2221 ccaccagcca attgagtaca cgggcccttg aagggatctt tgaggcaacc caccgactca
     2281 tatacggagc caaggatgac agtggccaga ggtatctcgc ctggtcaggt cattctgcta
     2341 gggtgggggc cgcacgagac atggcgcggg caggagtctc cataccagag attatgcaag
     2401 ctggaggttg gacaaatgtg aacatcgtta tgaactatat ccgcaatctt gactctgaaa
     2461 ccggggccat ggtgagactg ctcgaagatg gtgactaccc atacgatgtt ccagattacg
     2521 cttaagaatt cgatatcaag cttatcgata agtaaaatca acctctggat tacaaaattt
     2581 gtgaaagatt gactggtatt cttaactatg ttgctccttt tacgctatgt ggatacgctg
     2641 ctttaatgcc tttgtatcat gctattgctt cccgtatggc tttcattttc tcctccttgt
     2701 ataaatcctg gttgctgtct ctttatgagg agttgtggcc cgttgtcagg caacgtggcg
     2761 tggtgtgcac tgtgtttgct gacgcaaccc ccactggttg gggcattgcc accacctgtc
     2821 agctcctttc cgggactttc gctttccccc tccctattgc cacggcggaa ctcatcgccg
     2881 cctgccttgc ccgctgctgg acaggggctc ggctgttggg cactgacaat tccgtggtgt
     2941 tgtcggggaa gctgacgtcc tttccatggc tgctcgcctg tgttgccacc tggattctgc
     3001 gcgggacgtc cttctgctac gtcccttcgg ccctcaatcc agcggacctt ccttcccgcg
     3061 gcctgctgcc ggctctgcgg cctcttccgc gtctccgcct tcgccctcag acgagtcgga
     3121 tctccctttg gccgcctccc cgccaccggt taggggcccg tttaaacccg ctgatcagcc
     3181 tcgactgtgc cttctagttg ccagccatct gttgtttgcc cctcccccgt gccttccttg
     3241 accctggaag gtgccactcc cactgtcctt tcctaataaa atgaggaaat tgcatcgcat
     3301 tgtctgagta ggtgtcattc tattctgggg ggtggggtgg ggcaggacag caagggggag
     3361 gattgggaag acaatagcag gcatgctggg gatgcggtgg gctctatggc ggcgcgtcca
     3421 gtgtgctgga aataccgagc gctaataaaa gatctttatt ttcattagat ctgtgtgttg
     3481 gttttttgtg tcacgtgcgg accgagcggc cgcaggaacc cctagtgatg gagttggcca
     3541 ctccctctct gcgcgctcgc tcgctcactg aggccgggcg accaaaggtc gcccgacgcc
     3601 cgggctttgc ccgggcggcc tcagtgagcg agcgagcgcg cagctgcctg caggggcgcc
     3661 tgatgcggta ttttctcctt acgcatctgt gcggtatttc acaccgcata nnnnnnnnnn
     3721 nnnnnnnnnn nnnnnnnnnn nnnnnnnnnn nnnnnnnnnn nnnnnnnnnn nnnnnnnnnn
     3781 nnnnnnnnnn nnnnnnnnnn nnnnnnnnnn nnnnnnnnnn nnnnnnnnnn nnnnnnnnnn
     3841 nnnnnnnnnn nncnnnnnnn nnnnnnnnnn nnnnnnnnnn nnnnnnnnnn nnnnnnnnnn
     3901 nnnnnnnnnn nnnnnnnnnn nnnnnnnnnn nnnnnnnnnn nnnnnnnnnn nnnnnnnnnn
     3961 nnnnnnnnnn nnnnnnnnnn nnnnnnnnnn nnnncctttg acgttggagt ccacgttctt
     4021 taatagtgga ctcttgttcc aaactggaac aacactcaac cctatctcgg gctattcttt
     4081 tgatttataa gggattttgc cgatttcggc ctattggtta aaaaatgagc tgatttaaca
     4141 aaaatttaac gcgaatttta acaaaatatt aacgtttaca attttatggt gcactctcag
     4201 tacaatctgc tctgatgccg catagttaag ccagccccga cacccgccaa cacccgctga
     4261 cgcgccctga cgggcttgtc tgctcccggc atccgcttac agacaagctg tgaccgtctc
     4321 cgggagctgc atgtgtcaga ggttttcacc gtcatcaccg aaacgcgcga gacgaaaggg
     4381 cctcgtgata cgcctatttt tataggttaa tgtcatgata ataatggttt cttagacgtc
     4441 aggtggcact tttcggggaa atgtgcgcgg aacccctatt tgtttatttt tctaaataca
     4501 ttcaaatatg tatccgctca tgagacaata accctgataa atgcttcaat aatattgaaa
     4561 aaggaagagt atgagtattc aacatttccg tgtcgccctt attccctttt ttgcggcatt
     4621 ttgccttcct gtttttgctc acccagaaac gctggtgaaa gtaaaagatg ctgaagatca
     4681 gttgggtgca cgagtgggtt acatcgaact ggatctcaac agcggtaaga tccttgagag
     4741 ttttcgcccc gaagaacgtt ttccaatgat gagcactttt aaagttctgc tatgtggcgc
     4801 ggtattatcc cgtattgacg ccgggcaaga gcaactcggt cgccgcatac actattctca
     4861 gaatgacttg gttgagtact caccagtcac agaaaagcat cttacggatg gcatgacagt
     4921 aagagaatta tgcagtgctg ccataaccat gagtgataac actgcggcca acttacttct
     4981 gacaacgatc ggaggaccga aggagctaac cgcttttttg cacaacatgg gggatcatgt
     5041 aactcgcctt gatcgttggg aaccggagct gaatgaagcc ataccaaacg acgagcgtga
     5101 caccacgatg cctgtagcaa tggcaacaac gttgcgcaaa ctattaactg gcgaactact
     5161 tactctagct tcccggcaac aattaataga ctggatggag gcggataaag ttgcaggacc
     5221 acttctgcgc tcggcccttc cggctggctg gtttattgct gataaatctg gagccggtga
     5281 gcgtgggtct cgcggtatca ttgcagcact ggggccagat ggtaagccct cccgtatcgt
     5341 agttatctac acgacgggga gtcaggcaac tatggatgaa cgaaatagac agatcgctga
     5401 gataggtgcc tcactgatta agcattggta actgtcagac caagtttact catatatact
     5461 ttagattgat ttaaaacttc atttttaatt taaaaggatc taggtgaaga tcctttttga
     5521 taatctcatg accaaaatcc cttaacgtga gttttcgttc cactgagcgt cagaccccgt
     5581 agaaaagatc aaaggatctt cttgagatcc tttttttctg cgcgtaatct gctgcttgca
     5641 aacaaaaaaa ccaccgctac cagcggtggt ttgtttgccg gatcaagagc taccaactct
     5701 ttttccgaag gtaactggct tcagcagagc gcagatacca aatactgtcc ttctagtgta
     5761 gccgtagtta ggccaccact tcaagaactc tgtagcaccg cctacatacc tcgctctgct
     5821 aatcctgtta ccagtggctg ctgccagtgg cgataagtcg tgtcttaccg ggttggactc
     5881 aagacgatag ttaccggata aggcgcagcg gtcgggctga acggggggtt cgtgcacaca
     5941 gcccagcttg gagcgaacga cctacaccga actgagatac ctacagcgtg agctatgaga
     6001 aagcgccacg cttcccgaag ggagaaaggc ggacaggtat ccggtaagcg gcagggtcgg
     6061 aacaggagag cgcacgaggg agcttccagg gggaaacgcc tggtatcttt atagtcctgt
     6121 cgggtttcgc cacctctgac ttgagcgtcg atttttgtga tgctcgtcag gggggcggag
     6181 cctatggaaa aacgccagca acgcggcctt tttacggttc ctggcctttt gctggccttt
     6241 tgctcacatg t
//
