Features (pLannotate 1.2.2; 18 found; start..end, strand, type, name):
     12..39      +  repeat_region  AAV2 ITR (fragment): inverted terminal repeat of adeno-associated virus serotype 2 inverted
     68..95      +  repeat_region  AAV2 ITR (fragment): inverted terminal repeat of adeno-associated virus serotype 2 inverted
    179..626     +  promoter       hSyn promoter: human synapsin I promoter; confers neuron-specific expression (Kügler et al., 2003)
    658..1365    +  CDS            mCherry: mCherry is a basic (constitutively fluorescent) red fluorescent protein published in 2004, derived from Discosoma sp.. It is reported to be a very rapidly-maturing monomer with low acid sensitivity.
   1459..2484    +  CDS            cre: RECR_BPP1 - Experimental evidence at protein level: Swiss-Prot protein existence level 1. Catalyzes site-specific recombination between two 34-base- pair LOXP sites. Its role is to maintain the phage genome as a monomeric unit-copy plasmid in the lysogenic state. From Escherichia phage P1 (Bacteriophage P1).
   2485..2513    +  CDS            3xHA (fragment): three tandem HA epitope tags
   2515..2539    +  misc_feature   MCS (fragment): pBluescript multiple cloning site
   2545..3133    +  misc_feature   WPRE: woodchuck hepatitis virus posttranscriptional regulatory element
   3175..3399    +  polyA_signal   bGH poly(A) signal: bovine growth hormone polyadenylation signal
   3434..3481    +  polyA_signal   poly(A) signal: synthetic polyadenylation signal
   3504..3644    +  repeat_region  AAV2 ITR: inverted terminal repeat of adeno-associated virus serotype 2 inverted
   3649..3700    -  misc_feature   bom (fragment): basis of mobility region from pBR322
   3719..4174    +  rep_origin     f1 ori (sequence partly withheld): f1 bacteriophage origin of replication; arrow indicates direction of (+) strand synthesis
   4175..4224    -  misc_feature   bom (fragment): basis of mobility region from pBR322
   4326..4361    -  CDS            rop (fragment): Rop protein, which maintains plasmids at low copy number; rop
   4456..4560    +  promoter       AmpR promoter: bla
   4561..5421    +  CDS            AmpR: β-lactamase; bla; confers resistance to ampicillin, carbenicillin, and related antibiotics
   5592..6180    +  rep_origin     ori: high-copy-number ColE1/pMB1/pBR322/pUC origin of replication
>Addgene plasmid #107312 | AAV-hSyn-mCherry-P2A-Cre-WPRE | addgene full sequence | sequence record 237633 | Addgene NGS Result
CCTGCAGGCAGCTGCGCGCTCGCTCGCTCACTGAGGCCGCCCGGGCGTCGGGCGACCTTTGGTCGCCCGG
CCTCAGTGAGCGAGCGAGCGCGCAGAGAGGGAGTGGCCAACTCCATCACTAGGGGTTCCTGCGGCCGCAA
TCGATTTCATATGCCGGCTGCAGAGGGCCCTGCGTATGAGTGCAAGTGGGTTTTAGGACCAGGATGAGGC
GGGGTGGGGGTGCCTACCTGACGACCGACCCCGACCCACTGGACAAGCACCCAACCCCCATTCCCCAAAT
TGCGCATCCCCTATCAGAGAGGGGGAGGGGAAACAGGATGCGGCGAGGCGCGTGCGCACTGCCAGCTTCA
GCACCGCGGACAGTGCCTTCGCCCCCGCCTGGCGGCGCGCGCCACCGCCGCCTCAGCACTGAAGGCGCGC
TGACGTCACTCGCCGGTCCCCCGCAAACTCCCCTTCCCGGCCACCTTGGTCGCGTCCGCGCCGCCGCCGG
CCCAGCCGGACCGCACCACGCGAGGCGCGAGATAGGGGGGCACGGGCGCGACCATCTGCGCTGCGGCGCC
GGCGACTCAGCGCTGCCTCAGTCTGCGGTGGGCAGCGGAGGAGTCGTGTCGTGCCTGAGAGCGCAGTCGA
GAAATCACCTCCGCTGCTCGCGCCACCATGGTGAGCAAGGGCGAGGAGGATAACATGGCCATCATCAAGG
AGTTCATGCGCTTCAAGGTGCACATGGAGGGCTCCGTGAACGGCCACGAGTTCGAGATCGAGGGCGAGGG
CGAGGGCCGCCCCTACGAGGGCACCCAGACCGCCAAGCTGAAGGTGACCAAGGGTGGCCCCCTGCCCTTC
GCCTGGGACATCCTGTCCCCTCAGTTCATGTACGGCTCCAAGGCCTACGTGAAGCACCCCGCCGACATCC
CCGACTACTTGAAGCTGTCCTTCCCCGAGGGCTTCAAGTGGGAGCGCGTGATGAACTTCGAGGACGGCGG
CGTGGTGACCGTGACCCAGGACTCCTCCCTGCAGGACGGCGAGTTCATCTACAAGGTGAAGCTGCGCGGC
ACCAACTTCCCCTCCGACGGCCCCGTAATGCAGAAGAAGACCATGGGCTGGGAGGCCTCCTCCGAGCGGA
TGTACCCCGAGGACGGCGCCCTGAAGGGCGAGATCAAGCAGAGGCTGAAGCTGAAGGACGGCGGCCACTA
CGACGCTGAGGTCAAGACCACCTACAAGGCCAAGAAGCCCGTGCAGCTGCCCGGCGCCTACAACGTCAAC
ATCAAGTTGGACATCACCTCCCACAACGAGGACTACACCATCGTGGAACAGTACGAACGCGCCGAGGGCC
GCCACTCCACCGGCGGCATGGACGAGCTGTACAAGGCTAGCGGAAGCGGAGCCACTAACTTCTCCCTGTT
GAAACAAGCAGGGGATGTCGAAGAGAATCCCGGGCCACCCAAGAAGAAGAGGAAGGTGTCCAATCTCCTG
ACTGTTCACCAGAACCTCCCTGCGCTGCCAGTAGATGCCACTAGCGATGAGGTCAGGAAAAATCTCATGG
ATATGTTTAGGGATAGACAGGCGTTTTCTGAACACACCTGGAAAATGCTGCTTAGCGTGTGCCGATCCTG
GGCAGCCTGGTGTAAGCTGAACAATCGCAAATGGTTCCCCGCCGAGCCGGAGGACGTGCGCGATTACCTG
CTGTATCTCCAGGCAAGAGGGCTGGCTGTCAAGACTATCCAGCAGCACTTGGGCCAACTGAATATGCTGC
ATCGACGCAGCGGGCTCCCCCGGCCTAGCGATTCAAACGCAGTCTCCCTTGTTATGAGGAGAATTAGAAA
GGAAAACGTAGATGCGGGTGAGAGGGCTAAGCAGGCTCTCGCTTTTGAGCGGACTGATTTCGACCAGGTC
AGATCCCTGATGGAGAACAGCGATCGGTGCCAGGACATCAGGAACCTCGCATTTCTGGGAATTGCATATA
ACACACTTCTGCGCATAGCTGAGATCGCCCGGATCAGAGTGAAAGACATCAGTCGAACGGACGGCGGCCG
GATGCTTATTCATATTGGACGCACAAAGACATTGGTCAGCACCGCTGGCGTTGAAAAGGCCTTGTCCCTG
GGCGTAACGAAGCTGGTGGAAAGATGGATCTCAGTGTCCGGCGTGGCTGACGACCCTAATAATTACTTGT
TCTGTCGAGTGAGAAAAAACGGAGTCGCCGCGCCCTCTGCCACCAGCCAATTGAGTACACGGGCCCTTGA
AGGGATCTTTGAGGCAACCCACCGACTCATATACGGAGCCAAGGATGACAGTGGCCAGAGGTATCTCGCC
TGGTCAGGTCATTCTGCTAGGGTGGGGGCCGCACGAGACATGGCGCGGGCAGGAGTCTCCATACCAGAGA
TTATGCAAGCTGGAGGTTGGACAAATGTGAACATCGTTATGAACTATATCCGCAATCTTGACTCTGAAAC
CGGGGCCATGGTGAGACTGCTCGAAGATGGTGACTACCCATACGATGTTCCAGATTACGCTTAAGAATTC
GATATCAAGCTTATCGATAAGTAAAATCAACCTCTGGATTACAAAATTTGTGAAAGATTGACTGGTATTC
TTAACTATGTTGCTCCTTTTACGCTATGTGGATACGCTGCTTTAATGCCTTTGTATCATGCTATTGCTTC
CCGTATGGCTTTCATTTTCTCCTCCTTGTATAAATCCTGGTTGCTGTCTCTTTATGAGGAGTTGTGGCCC
GTTGTCAGGCAACGTGGCGTGGTGTGCACTGTGTTTGCTGACGCAACCCCCACTGGTTGGGGCATTGCCA
CCACCTGTCAGCTCCTTTCCGGGACTTTCGCTTTCCCCCTCCCTATTGCCACGGCGGAACTCATCGCCGC
CTGCCTTGCCCGCTGCTGGACAGGGGCTCGGCTGTTGGGCACTGACAATTCCGTGGTGTTGTCGGGGAAA
TCATCGTCCTTTCCTTGGCTGCTCGCCTGTGTTGCCACCTGGATTCTGCGCGGGACGTCCTTCTGCTACG
TCCCTTCGGCCCTCAATCCAGCGGACCTTCCTTCCCGCGGCCTGCTGCCGGCTCTGCGGCCTCTTCCGCG
TCTCCGCCTTCGCCCTCAGACGAGTCGGATCTCCCTTTGGGCCGCCTCCCCGCCACCGGTTAGGGGCCCG
TTTAAACCCGCTGATCAGCCTCGACTGTGCCTTCTAGTTGCCAGCCATCTGTTGTTTGCCCCTCCCCCGT
GCCTTCCTTGACCCTGGAAGGTGCCACTCCCACTGTCCTTTCCTAATAAAATGAGGAAATTGCATCGCAT
TGTCTGAGTAGGTGTCATTCTATTCTGGGGGGTGGGGTGGGGCAGGACAGCAAGGGGGAGGATTGGGAAG
ACAATAGCAGGCATGCTGGGGATGCGGTGGGCTCTATGGCGGCGCGTCCAGTGTGCTGGAAATACCGAGC
GCTAATAAAAGATCTTTATTTTCATTAGATCTGTGTGTTGGTTTTTTGTGTCACGTGCGGACCGAGCGGC
CGCAGGAACCCCTAGTGATGGAGTTGGCCACTCCCTCTCTGCGCGCTCGCTCGCTCACTGAGGCCGGGCG
ACCAAAGGTCGCCCGACGCCCGGGCTTTGCCCGGGCGGCCTCAGTGAGCGAGCGAGCGCGCAGCTGCCTG
CAGGGGCGCCTGATGCGGTATTTTCTCCTTACGCATCTGTGCGGTATTTCACACCGCATA
[95 nt withheld, positions 3701-3795]
T
[46 nt withheld, positions 3797-3842]
C
[141 nt withheld, positions 3844-3984]
CCTTTGACGTTGGAGTCCACGTTCTTTAATAGTGGACTCTTGTTCCAAACTGGAACAACACTCAACTCTA
TCTCGGGCTATTCTTTTGATTTATAAGGGATTTTGCCGATTTCGGTCTATTGGTTAAAAAATGAGCTGAT
TTAACAAAAATTTAACGCGAATTTTAACAAAATATTAACGTTTACAATTTTATGGTGCACTCTCAGTACA
ATCTGCTCTGATGCCGCATAGTTAAGCCAGCCCCGACACCCGCCAACACCCGCTGACGCGCCCTGACGGG
CTTGTCTGCTCCCGGCATCCGCTTACAGACAAGCTGTGACCGTCTCCGGGAGCTGCATGTGTCAGAGGTT
TTCACCGTCATCACCGAAACGCGCGAGACGAAAGGGCCTCGTGATACGCCTATTTTTATAGGTTAATGTC
ATGATAATAATGGTTTCTTAGACGTCAGGTGGCACTTTTCGGGGAAATGTGCGCGGAACCCCTATTTGTT
TATTTTTCTAAATACATTCAAATATGTATCCGCTCATGAGACAATAACCCTGATAAATGCTTCAATAATA
TTGAAAAAGGAAGAGTATGAGTATTCAACATTTCCGTGTCGCCCTTATTCCCTTTTTTGCGGCATTTTGC
CTTCCTGTTTTTGCTCACCCAGAAACGCTGGTGAAAGTAAAAGATGCTGAAGATCAGTTGGGTGCACGAG
TGGGTTACATCGAACTGGATCTCAACAGCGGTAAGATCCTTGAGAGTTTTCGCCCCGAAGAACGTTTTCC
AATGATGAGCACTTTTAAAGTTCTGCTATGTGGCGCGGTATTATCCCGTATTGACGCCGGGCAAGAGCAA
CTCGGTCGCCGCATACACTATTCTCAGAATGACTTGGTTGAGTACTCACCAGTCACAGAAAAGCATCTTA
CGGATGGCATGACAGTAAGAGAATTATGCAGTGCTGCCATAACCATGAGTGATAACACTGCGGCCAACTT
ACTTCTGACAACGATCGGAGGACCGAAGGAGCTAACCGCTTTTTTGCACAACATGGGGGATCATGTAACT
CGCCTTGATCGTTGGGAACCGGAGCTGAATGAAGCCATACCAAACGACGAGCGTGACACCACGATGCCTG
TAGCAATGGCAACAACGTTGCGCAAACTATTAACTGGCGAACTACTTACTCTAGCTTCCCGGCAACAATT
AATAGACTGGATGGAGGCGGATAAAGTTGCAGGACCACTTCTGCGCTCGGCCCTTCCGGCTGGCTGGTTT
ATTGCTGATAAATCTGGAGCCGGTGAGCGTGGGTCTCGCGGTATCATTGCAGCACTGGGGCCAGATGGTA
AGCCCTCCCGTATCGTAGTTATCTACACGACGGGGAGTCAGGCAACTATGGATGAACGAAATAGACAGAT
CGCTGAGATAGGTGCCTCACTGATTAAGCATTGGTAACTGTCAGACCAAGTTTACTCATATATACTTTAG
ATTGATTTAAAACTTCATTTTTAATTTAAAAGGATCTAGGTGAAGATCCTTTTTGATAATCTCATGACCA
AAATCCCTTAACGTGAGTTTTCGTTCCACTGAGCGTCAGACCCCGTAGAAAAGATCAAAGGATCTTCTTG
AGATCCTTTTTTTCTGCGCGTAATCTGCTGCTTGCAAACAAAAAAACCACCGCTACCAGCGGTGGTTTGT
TTGCCGGATCAAGAGCTACCAACTCTTTTTCCGAAGGTAACTGGCTTCAGCAGAGCGCAGATACCAAATA
CTGTTCTTCTAGTGTAGCCGTAGTTAGGCCACCACTTCAAGAACTCTGTAGCACCGCCTACATACCTCGC
TCTGCTAATCCTGTTACCAGTGGCTGCTGCCAGTGGCGATAAGTCGTGTCTTACCGGGTTGGACTCAAGA
CGATAGTTACCGGATAAGGCGCAGCGGTCGGGCTGAACGGGGGGTTCGTGCACACAGCCCAGCTTGGAGC
GAACGACCTACACCGAACTGAGATACCTACAGCGTGAGCTATGAGAAAGCGCCACGCTTCCCGAAGGGAG
AAAGGCGGACAGGTATCCGGTAAGCGGCAGGGTCGGAACAGGAGAGCGCACGAGGGAGCTTCCAGGGGGA
AACGCCTGGTATCTTTATAGTCCTGTCGGGTTTCGCCACCTCTGACTTGAGCGTCGATTTTTGTGATGCT
CGTCAGGGGGGCGGAGCCTATGGAAAAACGCCAGCAACGCGGCCTTTTTACGGTTCCTGGCCTTTTGCTG
GCCTTTTGCTCACATGT
